>Addgene plasmid #169615 | pTS1036 | addgene full sequence | sequence record 365605 | Addgene NGS Result
GTTACCAATGCTTAATCAGTGAGGCACCTATCTCAGCGATCTGTCTATTTCGTTCATCCATAGTTGCCTG
ACTCCCCGTCGTGTAGATAACTACGATACGGGAGGGCTTACCATCTGGCCCCAGTGCTGCAATGATACCG
CGGCTCCCACGCTCACCGGCTCCAGATTTATCAGCAATAAACCAGCCAGCCGGAAGGGCCGAGCGCAGAA
GTGGTCCTGCAACTTTATCCGCCTCCATCCAGTCTATTAATTGTTGCCGGGAAGCTAGAGTAAGTAGTTC
GCCAGTTAATAGTTTGCGCAACGTTGTTGCCATTGCTACAGGCATCGTGGTGTCACGCTCGTCGTTTGGT
ATGGCTTCATTCAGCTCCGGTTCCCAACGATCAAGGCGAGTTACATGATCCCCCATGTTGTGCAAAAAAG
CGGTTAGCTCCTTCGGTCCTCCGATCGTTGTCAGAAGTAAGTTGGCCGCAGTGTTATCACTCATGGTTAT
GGCAGCACTGCATAATTCTCTTACTGTCATGCCATCCGTAAGATGCTTTTCTGTGACTGGTGAGTACTCA
ACCAAGTCATTCTGAGAATAGTGTATGCGGCGACCGAGTTGCTCTTGCCCGGCGTCAATACGGGATAATA
CCGCGCCACATAGCAGAACTTTAAAAGTGCTCATCATTGGAAAACGTTCTTCGGGGCGAAAACTCTCAAG
GATCTTACCGCTGTTGAGATCCAGTTCGATGTAACCCACTCGTGCACCCAACTGATCTTCAGCATCTTTT
ACTTTCACCAGCGTTTCTGGGTGAGCAAAAACAGGAAGGCAAAATGCCGCAAAAAAGGGAATAAGGGCGA
CACGGAAATGTTGAATACTCATACTCTTCCTTTTTCAATATTATTGAAGCATTTATCAGGGTTATTGTCT
CATGAGCGGATACATATTTGAATGTATTTAGAAAAATAAACAAATAGGGGTTCCGCGCACATTTCCCCGA
AAAGTGCCACCTGACGTCTAAGAAACCAAGATCTCCACGCGTGGTACCCTCGAGGAGCTCTTCGAAGCGG
AATTCACCATGACTAGTGCTAGCGGATCCACCGGTGTCTAGAAAGCTTTGAGGCCGGCCTGCAGGCCCGC
TGATCAGCCTCGACTGTGCCTTCTAGTTGCCAGCCATCTGTTGTTTGCCCCTCCCCCGTGCCTTCCTTGA
CCCTGGAAGGTGCCACTCCCACTGTCCTTTCCTAATAAAATGAGGAAATTGCATCGCATTGTCTGAGTAG
GTGTCATTCTATTCTGGGGGGTGGGGTGGGGCAGGACAGCAAGGGGGAGGATTGGGAAGACAATAGCAGG
CATGCTGGGGATGCGGTGGGCTCTATGGTAGCTTAGGAGGCGGAAAGAACCAGCGCGTGGTACCCTCGAG
CTACCGGGTAGGGGAGGCGCTTTTCCCAAGGCAGTCTGGAGCATGCGCTTTAGCAGCCCCGCTGGGCACT
TGGCGCTACACAAGTGGCCTCTGGCCTCGCACACATTCCACATCCACCGGTAGGCGCCAACCGGCTCCGT
TCTTTGGTGGCCCCTTCGCGCCACCTTCTACTCCTCCCCTAGTCAGGAAGTTCCCCCCCGCCCCGCAGCT
CGCGTCGTGCAGGACGTGACAAATGGAAGTAGCACGTCTCAGTAGTCTCGTGCAGATGGACAGCACCGCT
GAGCAATGGAAGCGGGTAGGCCTTTGGGGCAGCGGCCAATAGCAGCTTTGCTCCTTCGCTTTCTGGGCTC
AGAGGCTGGGAAGGGGTGGGTCCGGGGGCGGGCTCAGGGGCGGGCTCAGGGGCGGGGCGGGCGCCCGAAG
GTCCTCCGGAGGCCCGGCATTCTGCACGCTTCAAAAGCGCACGTCTGCCGCGCTGTTCTCCTCTTCCTCA
TCTCCGGGCCTTTCGACCTCCAGCCCGAGCTCGGTATAGGTTCGAAGCGGAATTCACCATGACTAGTGAG
ACAGACACACTCCTGCTATGGGTACTGCTGCTCTGGGTTCCAGGTTCCACTGGTGACGCTAGTGGTGGTT
CTGGTATGGTCTTCACACTCGAAGATTTCGTTGGGGACTGGCGACAGACAGCCGGCTACAACCTGGACCA
AGTCCTTGAACAGGGAGGTGTGTCCAGTTTGTTTCAGAATCTCGGGGTGTCCGTAACTCCGATCCAAAGG
ATTGTCCTGAGCGGTGAAAATGGGCTGAAGATCGACATCCATGTCATCATCCCGTATGAAGGTCTGAGCG
GCGACCAAATGGGCCAGATCGAAAAAATTTTTAAGGTGGTGTACCCTGTGGATGATCATCACTTTAAGGT
GATCCTGCACTATGGCACACTGGTAATCGACGGGGTTACGCCGAACATGATCGACTATTTCGGACGGCCG
TATGAAGGCATCGCCGTGTTCGACGGCAAAAAGATCACTGTAACAGGGACCCTGTGGAACGGCAACAAAA
TTATCGACGAGCGCCTGATCAACCCCGACGGCTCCCTGCTGTTCCGAGTAACCATCAACGGAGTGACCGG
CTGGCGGCTGTGCGAACGCATTCTGGCGGCTAGCGGATCCACCGGTGTCTAGAAAGCTATACAGGTGCAC
CGCTTTATAATAAAACTGATACAGAGAACGTTATCATGTGTGTTGGTTTTTTTTGTGTGTGCGGTTTAAG
GGAGCCTCGGTCATAGCTGTTTCCTGTGTAAAACGACGGCCAGCGCGGGAGACGGTCAGTTCGTCTCCAG
CTCAGAAATTATGAGAGCGTTTAATAAAGTATTGACTATGGTTGACAAAACGTGTGTTGGAGTTTTTTGT
GTGCTTTGTCATCAACTGAGCCAGTAGGTCGAGGGTGCCTAATGAGTGAGCTAACTCACATTAATTGCGT
TGCGCTCACTGCCCGCTTTCCAGTCGGGAAACCTGTCGTGCCAGCTGCATTAATGAATCGGCCAACGCGC
GGGGAGAGGCGGTTTGCGTATTGGGCGCTCTTCCGCTTCCTCGCTCACTGACTCGCTGCGCTCGGTCGTT
CGGCTGCGGCGAGCGGTATCAGCTCACTCAAAGGCGGTAATACGGTTATCCACAGAATCAGGGGATAACG
CAGGAAAGAACATGTGAGCAAAAGGCCAGCAAAAGGCCAGGAACCGTAAAAAGGCCGCGTTGCTGGCGTT
TTTCCATAGGCTCCGCCCCCCTGACGAGCATCACAAAAATCGACGCTCAAGTCAGAGGTGGCGAAACCCG
ACAGGACTATAAAGATACCAGGCGTTTCCCCCTGGAAGCTCCCTCGTGCGCTCTCCTGTTCCGACCCTGC
CGCTTACCGGATACCTGTCCGCCTTTCTCCCTTCGGGAAGCGTGGCGCTTTCTCATAGCTCACGCTGTAG
GTATCTCAGTTCGGTGTAGGTCGTTCGCTCCAAGCTGGGCTGTGTGCACGAACCCCCCGTTCAGCCCGAC
CGCTGCGCCTTATCCGGTAACTATCGTCTTGAGTCCAACCCGGTAAGACACGACTTATCGCCACTGGCAG
CAGCCACTGGTAACAGGATTAGCAGAGCGAGGTATGTAGGCGGTGCTACAGAGTTCTTGAAGTGGTGGCC
TAACTACGGCTACACTAGAAGAACAGTATTTGGTATCTGCGCTCTGCTGAAGCCAGTTACCTTCGGAAAA
AGAGTTGGTAGCTCTTGATCCGGCAAACAAACCACCGCTGGTAGCGGTGGTTTTTTTGTTTGCAAGCAGC
AGATTACGCGCAGAAAAAAAGGATCTCAAGAAGATCCTTTGATCTTTTCTACGGGGATTATCAAAAAGGA
TCTTCACCTAGATCCTTTTAAATTAAAAATGAAGTTTTAAATCAATCTAAAGTATATATGAGTAAACTTG
GTCTGACA
Features (pLannotate 1.2.2; 12 found; start..end, strand, type, name):
      2..862     -  CDS            AmpR: β-lactamase; bla; confers resistance to ampicillin, carbenicillin, and related antibiotics
    863..967     -  promoter       AmpR promoter: bla
   1134..1358    +  polyA_signal   bGH poly(A) signal: bovine growth hormone polyadenylation signal
   1367..1384    +  promoter       SV40 promoter (fragment): SV40 enhancer and early promoter
   1406..1905    +  promoter       PGK promoter: mouse phosphoglycerate kinase 1 promoter
   1958..2017    +  sig_peptide    Igκ leader: leader sequence from mouse immunoglobulin κ light chain
   2036..2548    +  CDS            Nluc: NanoLuc® luciferase human codon-optimized
   2626..2647    +  polyA_signal   poly(A) signal (fragment): synthetic polyadenylation signal
   2687..2703    -  CDS            lacZα (fragment): LacZα fragment of β-galactosidase; lacZ fragment
   2842..2863    -  protein_bind   CAP binding site: CAP binding activates transcription in the presence of cAMP. E. coli catabolite activator protein
   2876..2968    -  CDS            lacI (fragment): lac repressor; lacI; The lac repressor binds to the lac operator to inhibit transcription in E. coli. This inhibition can be relieved by adding lactose or isopropyl-β-D-thiogalactopyranoside (IPTG).
   3151..3739    -  rep_origin     ori: high-copy-number ColE1/pMB1/pBR322/pUC origin of replication
