[The description below was written by a language model from this plasmid's Addgene catalogue record and pLannotate feature annotations shown in this document.]
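Description:
pTS1036 is a mammalian expression plasmid from the VAMSyB (versatile plasmid architecture for mammalian synthetic biology) modular cloning system, where it is classed as a Tier-2 vector. It is built on pVH1002, a pUC57-derived backbone, and the sequenced record is 3,858 nt. In E. coli it is maintained at high copy through a ColE1/pUC-type origin and selected with ampicillin via the β-lactamase gene and its native promoter. Short remnants of lacZα, lacI and a CAP binding site are also annotated; these are leftovers of the pUC-type backbone rather than functional parts.

The payload is a single constitutive reporter unit occupying the middle position of a three-slot layout, summarised in the record as A1-pA::PmPGK1-IgkSS-Nluc-pA::A3-pA. The mouse phosphoglycerate kinase 1 (PGK) promoter drives a human codon-optimised NanoLuc luciferase preceded by the mouse immunoglobulin κ light-chain leader, which routes the enzyme into the secretory pathway so that luciferase activity can be measured in culture supernatant without lysing the cells. A fragment matching a synthetic polyadenylation signal lies downstream of the coding sequence. A bovine growth hormone poly(A) signal sits upstream of the PGK promoter, consistent with the "A1-pA" position, which would terminate any transcription entering the cassette. A1 and A3 appear to be placeholder or assembly positions flanking the expression unit, though the record does not define them and they are not separately annotated. An 18-nt SV40 promoter match is too short to be functional. No mammalian selection marker is annotated, so the plasmid suits transient transfection as a constitutive secreted-luciferase reporter or as a module for further assembly.
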