Addgene plasmid #169615: pTS1036
Purpose: Tier-2 vector encoding PmPGK1-driven secreted Nluc (A1-pA::PmPGK1-IgkSS-Nluc-pA::A3-pA).
Depositing lab: Martin Fussenegger. Depositing organization: ETH Zurich (Swiss Federal Institute of Technology). Publication: A versatile plasmid architecture for mammalian synthetic biology (VAMSyB). Haellman V, Strittmatter T, Bertschi A, Stucheli P, Fussenegger M. Metab Eng. 2021 Jul;66:41-50. doi: 10.1016/j.ymben.2021.04.003. Epub 2021 Apr 18. PubMed 33857582.
Backbone
  Vector backbone: pVH1002 (pUC57-based)
  Backbone size w/o insert (bp): 2689
  Vector type: Mammalian Expression
Growth in bacteria
  Bacterial resistance: Ampicillin, 100 μg/mL
  Growth temperature: 37°C
  Growth strain: DH5alpha
  Copy number: High Copy
Gene/Insert
  Gene/Insert name: PPGK-driven expression of secreted Nluc (alt name: A1::PPGK-Nluc::A3)
  Species: Synthetic
  Promoter: PPGK
  Cloning method: Restriction Enzyme; 5′ cloning site Unknown (unknown if destroyed)
  Sequencing primers: 5′ AmpStart; 3′ CTGGCACGACAGGTTTCCCGACTGG
Terms and licenses: Academic/Nonprofit Terms; Industry Terms: Not Available to Industry
How to cite: pTS1036 was a gift from Martin Fussenegger (Addgene plasmid # 169615 ; http://n2t.net/addgene:169615 ; RRID:Addgene_169615)
